>Addgene plasmid #61996 | LBR pEGFP-N2 (646) | addgene full sequence | sequence record 375340 | Addgene NGS Result
ACGCCCCCTATTGACGTCAATGACGGTAAATGGCCCGCCTGGCATTATGCCCAGTACATGACCTTATGGG
ACTTTCCTACTTGGCAGTACATCTACGTATTAGTCATCGCTATTACCATGGTGATGCGGTTTTGGCAGTA
CATCAATGGGCGTGGATAGCGGTTTGACTCACGGGGATTTCCAAGTCTCCACCCCATTGACGTCAATGGG
AGTTTGTTTTGGCACCAAAATCAACGGGACTTTCCAAAATGTCGTAACAACTCCGCCCCATTGACGCAAA
TGGGCGGTAGGCGTGTACGGTGGGAGGTCTATATAAGCAGAGCTGGTTTAGTGAACCGTCAGATCCGCTA
GCTATGCCAAGTAGGAAATTTGCCGATGGTGAAGTGGTAAGAGGTCGATGGCCTGGGAGTTCACTTTATT
ATGAAGTAGAAATTCTGAGCCACGACAGCACCTCCCAGCTTTACACTGTGAAGTATAAAGATGGAACAGA
GCTTGAATTGAAAGAGAATGATATTAAGCCTTTAACTTCCTTTAGGCAAAGGAAAGGTGGCTCAACTTCC
AGTTCCCCTTCCAGACGCCGAGGGAGTCGATCAAGGTCACGCTCCCGATCCCCTGGTCGACCACCTAAAA
GTGCCCGCCGATCTGCTTCTGCTTCCCACCAGGCCGACATTAAGGAAGCAAGGAGGGAAGTGGAAGTTAA
ATTGACTCCGCTGATTCTGAAGCCATTTGGAAATAGCATCAGCAGATATAATGGGGAGCCTGAGCATATT
GAGAGAAATGACGCACCTCATAAAAATACACAGGAAAAATTCAGTTTGTCACAAGAAAGCAGTTACATAG
CAACACAGTATAGCCTTCGTCCAAGAAGAGAAGAAGTCAAATTAAAAGAAATAGATTCTAAGGAAGAAAA
ATACGTTGCAAAAGAACTGGCAGTGAGAACCTTTGAAGTGACCCCCATCCGGGCAAAGGACTTGGAGTTT
GGAGGAGTACCTGGTGTGTTTCTCATCATGTTTGGCCTGCCTGTGTTCCTCTTCCTGTTGCTGTTGATGT
GTAAACAGAAAGATCCCAGTCTTCTGAATTTCCCTCCTCCTTTGCCAGCTTTGTATGAGTTATGGGAAAC
CAGAGTATTTGGGGTCTACCTCCTGTGGTTTTTGATTCAAGTCCTGTTCTACCTACTGCCAATTGGAAAG
GTTGTAGAAGGAACGCCTCTTATTGATGGAAGAAGACTCAAGTATAGATTAAATGGATTCTATGCTTTTA
TCCTGACATCTGCAGTCATCGGAACATCTCTCTTCCAGGGCGTAGAGTTTCATTACGTGTACAGTCATTT
TCTTCAGTTTGCACTTGCGGCCACTGTTTTTTGTGTGGTCTTGAGTGTGTATCTCTACATGCGCTCTTTG
AAAGCGCCCCGGAATGACCTGTCGCCTGCCAGCTCTGGAAATGCTGTCTATGATTTCTTCATTGGCCGTG
AATTAAACCCTCGAATTGGTACTTTTGATCTCAAATACTTTTGTGAATTGCGCCCCGGATTGATTGGATG
GGTGGTTATTAACTTGGTGATGCTTTTGGCTGAAATGAAAATACAGGACCGCGCTGTTCCATCCTTGGCC
ATGATTTTAGTTAATAGTTTCCAGCTTCTCTATGTGGTGGATGCTCTCTGGAATGAGGAAGCGTTGTTGA
CGACCATGGACATCATCCACGATGGATTTGGATTCATGCTGGCTTTTGGAGACTTGGTGTGGGTTCCCTT
TATTTACAGCTTCCAAGCCTTTTATTTAGTCAGTCATCCAAATGAAGTGTCTTGGCCAATGGCTTCTCTA
ATTATTGTTCTGAAACTTTGTGGTTATGTAATCTTCCGAGGTGCAAATTCTCAGAAAAATGCATTCCGGA
AAAATCCCAGTGATCCAAAGCTTGCACATTTAAAAACCATTCATACTTCAACGGGAAAAAATCTTCTAGT
TTCTGGATGGTGGGGCTTTGTTCGCCACCCCAATTACTTGGGTGATCTCATCATGGCCTTGGCGTGGTCC
CTCCCATGTGGTTTTAACCACATTCTGCCTTATTTCTACATAATTTATTTCACCATGTTGCTTGTCCACC
GAGAAGCTCGTGACGAGTACCACTGTAAGAAGAAATACGGCGTGGCTTGGGAAAAGTACTGTCAGCGTGT
GCCCTACCGTATATTTCCATACATCTACGGAAGGATCCACCGGCCGGTCGCCACCATGGTGAGCAAGGGC
GAGGAGCTGTTCACCGGGGTGGTGCCCATCCTGGTCGAGCTGGACGGCGACGTAAACGGCCACAAGTTCA
GCGTGTCCGGCGAGGGCGAGGGCGATGCCACCTACGGCAAGCTGACCCTGAAGTTCATCTGCACCACCGG
CAAGCTGCCCGTGCCCTGGCCCACCCTCGTGACCACCCTGACCTACGGCGTGCAGTGCTTCAGCCGCTAC
CCCGACCACATGAAGCAGCACGACTTCTTCAAGTCCGCCATGCCCGAAGGCTACGTCCAGGAGCGCACCA
TCTTCTTCAAGGACGACGGCAACTACAAGACCCGCGCCGAGGTGAAGTTCGAGGGCGACACCCTGGTGAA
CCGCATCGAGCTGAAGGGCATCGACTTCAAGGAGGACGGCAACATCCTGGGGCACAAGCTGGAGTACAAC
TACAACAGCCACAACGTCTATATCATGGCCGACAAGCAGAAGAACGGCATCAAGGTGAACTTCAAGATCC
GCCACAACATCGAGGACGGCAGCGTGCAGCTCGCCGACCACTACCAGCAGAACACCCCCATCGGCGACGG
CCCCGTGCTGCTGCCCGACAACCACTACCTGAGCACCCAGTCCGCCCTGAGCAAAGACCCCAACGAGAAG
CGCGATCACATGGTCCTGCTGGAGTTCGTGACCGCCGCCGGGATCACTCTCGGCATGGACGAGCTGTACA
AGTAAAGCGGCCGCGACTCTAGATCATAATCAGCCATACCACATTTGTAGAGGTTTTACTTGCTTTAAAA
AACCTCCCACACCTCCCCCTGAACCTGAAACATAAAATGAATGCAATTGTTGTTGTTAACTTGTTTATTG
CAGCTTATAATGGTTACAAATAAAGCAATAGCATCACAAATTTCACAAATAAAGCATTTTTTTCACTGCA
TTCTAGTTGTGGTTTGTCCAAACTCATCAATGTATCTTAAGGCGTAAATTGTAAGCGTTAATATTTTGTT
AAAATTCGCGTTAAATTTTTGTTAAATCAGCTCATTTTTTAACCAATAGGCCGAAATCGGCAAAATCCCT
TATAAATCAAAAGAATAGACCGAGATAGGGT
[37 nt withheld, positions 3322-3358]
AAAGAACGTGGACTCCAACGTCAAAGG
[49 nt withheld, positions 3386-3434]
T
[91 nt withheld, positions 3436-3526]
G
[124 nt withheld, positions 3528-3651]
CAGGTGGCACTTTTCGGGGAAATGTGCGCGGAACCCCTATTTGTTTATTTTTCTAAATACATTCAAATAT
GTATCCGCTCATGAGACAATAACCCTGATAAATGCTTCAATAATATTGAAAAAGGAAGAGTCCTGAGGCG
GAAAGAACCAGCTGTGGAATGTGTGTCAGTTAGGGTGTGGAAAGTCCCCAGGCTCCCCAGCAGGCAGAAG
TATGCAAAGCATGCATCTCAATTAGTCAGCAACCAGGTGTGGAAAGTCCCCAGGCTCCCCAGCAGGCAGA
AGTATGCAAAGCATGCATCTCAATTAGTCAGCAACCATAGTCCCGCCCCTAACTCCGCCCATCCCGCCCC
TAACTCCGCCCAGTTCCGCCCATTCTCCGCCCCATGGCTGACTAATTTTTTTTATTTATGCAGAGGCCGA
GGCCGCCTCGGCCTCTGAGCTATTCCAGAAGTAGTGAGGAGGCTTTTTTGGAGGCCTAGGCTTTTGCAAA
GATCGATCAAGAGACAGGATGAGGATCGTTTCGCATGATTGAACAAGATGGATTGCACGCAGGTTCTCCG
GCCGCTTGGGTGGAGAGGCTATTCGGCTATGACTGGGCACAACAGACAATCGGCTGCTCTGATGCCGCCG
TGTTCCGGCTGTCAGCGCAGGGGCGCCCGGTTCTTTTTGTCAAGACCGACCTGTCCGGTGCCCTGAATGA
ACTGCAAGACGAGGCAGCGCGGCTATCGTGGCTGGCCACGACGGGCGTTCCTTGCGCAGCTGTGCTCGAC
GTTGTCACTGAAGCGGGAAGGGACTGGCTGCTATTGGGCGAAGTGCCGGGGCAGGATCTCCTGTCATCTC
ACCTTGCTCCTGCCGAGAAAGTATCCATCATGGCTGATGCAATGCGGCGGCTGCATACGCTTGATCCGGC
TACCTGCCCATTCGACCACCAAGCGAAACATCGCATCGAGCGAGCACGTACTCGGATGGAAGCCGGTCTT
GTCGATCAGGATGATCTGGACGAAGAGCATCAGGGGCTCGCGCCAGCCGAACTGTTCGCCAGGCTCAAGG
CGAGCATGCCCGACGGCGAGGATCTCGTCGTGACCCATGGCGATGCCTGCTTGCCGAATATCATGGTGGA
AAATGGCCGCTTTTCTGGATTCATCGACTGTGGCCGGCTGGGTGTGGCGGACCGCTATCAGGACATAGCG
TTGGCTACCCGTGATATTGCTGAAGAGCTTGGCGGCGAATGGGCTGACCGCTTCCTCGTGCTTTACGGTA
TCGCCGCTCCCGATTCGCAGCGCATCGCCTTCTATCGCCTTCTTGACGAGTTCTTCTGAGCGGGACTCTG
GGGTTCGAAATGACCGACCAAGCGACGCCCAACCTGCCATCACGAGATTTCGATTCCACCGCCGCCTTCT
ATGAAAGGTTGGGCTTCGGAATCGTTTTCCGGGACGCCGGCTGGATGATCCTCCAGCGCGGGGATCTCAT
GCTGGAGTTCTTCGCCCACCCTAGGGGGAGGCTAACTGAAACACGGAAGGAGACAATACCGGAAGGAACC
CGCGCTATGACGGCAATAAAAAGACAGAATAAAACGCACGGTGTTGGGTCGTTTGTTCATAAACGCGGGG
TTCGGTCCCAGGGCTGGCACTCTGTCGATACCCCACCGAGACCCCATTGGGGCCAATACGCCCGCGTTTC
TTCCTTTTCCCCACCCCACCCCCCAAGTTCGGGTGAAGGCCCAGGGCTCGCAGCCAACGTCGGGGCGGCA
GGCCCTGCCATAGCCTCAGGTTACTCATATATACTTTAGATTGATTTAAAACTTCATTTTTAATTTAAAA
GGATCTAGGTGAAGATCCTTTTTGATAATCTCATGACCAAAATCCCTTAACGTGAGTTTTCGTTCCACTG
AGCGTCAGACCCCGTAGAAAAGATCAAAGGATCTTCTTGAGATCCTTTTTTTCTGCGCGTAATCTGCTGC
TTGCAAACAAAAAAACCACCGCTACCAGCGGTGGTTTGTTTGCCGGATCAAGAGCTACCAACTCTTTTTC
CGAAGGTAACTGGCTTCAGCAGAGCGCAGATACCAAATACTGTTCTTCTAGTGTAGCCGTAGTTAGGCCA
CCACTTCAAGAACTCTGTAGCACCGCCTACATACCTCGCTCTGCTAATCCTGTTACCAGTGGCTGCTGCC
AGTGGCGATAAGTCGTGTCTTACCGGGTTGGACTCAAGACGATAGTTACCGGATAAGGCGCAGCGGTCGG
GCTGAACGGGGGGTTCGTGCACACAGCCCAGCTTGGAGCGAACGACCTACACCGAACTGAGATACCTACA
GCGTGAGCTATGAGAAAGCGCCACGCTTCCCGAAGGGAGAAAGGCGGACAGGTATCCGGTAAGCGGCAGG
GTCGGAACAGGAGAGCGCACGAGGGAGCTTCCAGGGGGAAACGCCTGGTATCTTTATAGTCCTGTCGGGT
TTCGCCACCTCTGACTTGAGCGTCGATTTTTGTGATGCTCGTCAGGGGGGCGGAGCCTATGGAAAAACGC
CAGCAACGCGGCCTTTTTACGGTTCCTGGCCTTTTGCTGGCCTTTTGCTCACATGTTCTTTCCTGCGTTA
TCCCCTGATTCTGTGGATAACCGTATTACCGCCATGCATTAGTTATTAATAGTAATCAATTACGGGGTCA
TTAGTTCATAGCCCATATATGGAGTTCCGCGTTACATAACTTACGGTAAATGGCCCGCCTGGCTGACCGC
CCAACGACCCCCGCCCATTGACGTCAATAATGACGTATGTTCCCATAGTAACGCCAATAGGGACTTTCCA
TTGACGTCAATGGGTGGAGTATTTACGGTAAACTGCCCACTTGGCAGTACATCAAGTGTATCATATGCCA
AGT
Features (pLannotate 1.2.2; 14 found; start..end, strand, type, name):
    121..324     +  promoter       CMV promoter: human cytomegalovirus (CMV) immediate early promoter
    354..2198    +  CDS            LBR: LBR_HUMAN - Experimental evidence at protein level: Swiss-Prot protein existence level 1. Catalyzes the reduction of the C14-unsaturated bond of lanosterol, as part of the metabolic pathway leading to cholesterol biosynthesis (PubMed:9630650, PubMed:12618959, PubMed:16784888, PubMed:21327084, PubMed:27336722). Plays a critical role in myeloid cell cholesterol biosynthesis which is essential to both myeloid cell growth and functional maturation (By similarity). Mediates the activation of NADPH oxidases, perhaps by maintaining critical levels of cholesterol required for membrane lipid raft forma
   2226..2945    +  CDS            EGFP: the original enhanced GFP (Yang et al., 1996) mammalian codon-optimized
   2962..3045    +  CDS            large T antigen (fragment): large T antigen from SV40 (simian virus 40)
   3068..3189    +  polyA_signal   SV40 poly(A) signal: SV40 polyadenylation signal
   3223..3651    -  rep_origin     f1 ori (sequence partly withheld): f1 bacteriophage origin of replication; arrow indicates direction of (+) strand synthesis
   3678..3782    +  promoter       AmpR promoter: bla
   3784..4141    +  promoter       SV40 promoter: SV40 enhancer and early promoter
   4176..4970    +  CDS            NeoR/KanR: aminoglycoside phosphotransferase from Tn5; aph(3')-II (or nptII); confers resistance to neomycin, kanamycin, and G418 (Geneticin®)
   4991..5143    +  CDS            ble (fragment): BLE_KLEPN - Experimental evidence at protein level: Swiss-Prot protein existence level 1. Binding protein with a strong affinity to the bleomycin family of antibiotics. Binds to CL990; an antimitotic-antibiotic compound. From Klebsiella pneumoniae.
   5202..5249    +  polyA_signal   HSV TK poly(A) signal: herpes simplex virus thymidine kinase polyadenylation signal (Cole and Stacy, 1985)
   5340..5356    -  polyA_signal   bGH poly(A) signal (fragment): bovine growth hormone polyadenylation signal
   5578..6166    +  rep_origin     ori: high-copy-number ColE1/pMB1/pBR322/pUC origin of replication
   6341..120     +  enhancer       CMV enhancer (across the origin): human cytomegalovirus immediate early enhancer
