[The description below was written by a language model from this plasmid's Addgene catalogue record and pLannotate feature annotations shown in this document.]
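Description:
LBR pEGFP-N2 (646) is a mammalian expression plasmid built on the Clontech pEGFP-N2 backbone and designed to produce human lamin B receptor (LBR), a transmembrane protein of the nuclear envelope, as a fluorescent fusion. The sequenced record is about 6.5 kb. The human cytomegalovirus immediate-early enhancer and promoter drive the LBR coding sequence. This is followed after a short linker by mammalian codon-optimized EGFP, so the fluorescent protein sits at the C terminus of LBR. Transcripts are terminated by the SV40 polyadenylation signal. The small SV40 large T antigen fragment annotated just upstream of that signal is residual sequence from the SV40 region and is not an expressed payload.

In bacteria the plasmid replicates from a high-copy ColE1/pUC-type origin and is selected with kanamycin. It also carries an f1 phage origin, which allows single-stranded DNA production. The NeoR/KanR gene (Tn5 aminoglycoside phosphotransferase) lies behind tandem promoters. A bacterial bla-type promoter provides kanamycin resistance in E. coli, and the SV40 enhancer/early promoter, together with the HSV TK poly(A) signal, allows G418 selection of stably transfected mammalian cells. The short ble and bGH poly(A) fragments called by the annotation software appear to be partial matches in the backbone rather than functional elements.

The stated purpose is mammalian expression of a nuclear envelope transmembrane protein. The associated study examined the dynamics of nuclear envelope proteins, which fits use of the LBR-EGFP fusion for live-cell imaging of localization and mobility at the nuclear envelope. The record does not state the cloning method used to insert LBR.
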