Addgene plasmid #61996: LBR pEGFP-N2 (646)
Purpose: mammalian expression of nuclear envelope transmembrane protein
Depositing lab: Eric Schirmer. Depositing organization: University of Edinburgh. Publication: System analysis shows distinct mechanisms and common principles of nuclear envelope protein dynamics. Zuleger N, Kelly DA, Richardson AC, Kerr AR, Goldberg MW, Goryachev AB, Schirmer EC. J Cell Biol. 2011 Apr 4;193(1):109-23. doi: 10.1083/jcb.201009068. Epub 2011 Mar 28. PubMed 21444689.
Backbone
  Vector backbone: pEGFP-N2
  Backbone manufacturer: Clontech
  Vector type: Mammalian Expression
Growth in bacteria
  Bacterial resistance: Kanamycin, 50 μg/mL
  Growth temperature: 37°C
  Growth strain: DH5alpha
  Copy number: High Copy
Gene/Insert
  Gene/Insert name: LBR
  Species: H. sapiens (human)
  Entrez Gene: LBR (a.k.a. C14SR, DHCR14B, LMN2R, PHA, PHASK, TDRD18)
  Promoter: CMV
  Tag / fusion protein: EGFP (C terminal on backbone)
  Cloning method: Unknown
  Sequencing primers: 5′ CMV-F; 3′ mRFP1-R
Terms and licenses: Academic/Nonprofit Terms; Industry Terms: Not Available to Industry
How to cite: LBR pEGFP-N2 (646) was a gift from Eric Schirmer (Addgene plasmid # 61996 ; http://n2t.net/addgene:61996 ; RRID:Addgene_61996)
